Addgene plasmid #32583: pENTR-L1-SYN-L4
Depositing lab: Matthew Nolan. Depositing organization: University of Edinburgh. Publication: A Molecular Toolbox for Rapid Generation of Viral Vectors to Up- or Down-Regulate Neuronal Gene Expression in vivo. White MD, Milne RV, Nolan MF. Front Mol Neurosci. 2011;4:8. Epub 2011 Jul 4. 10.3389/fnmol.2011.00008 PubMed 21772812.
Backbone
  Vector backbone: pDONR221 P1-P4
  Backbone manufacturer: Invitrogen
  Vector type: Gateway cloning vector
Growth in bacteria
  Bacterial resistance: Kanamycin, 50 μg/mL
  Growth temperature: 30°C
  Growth strain: Stbl2
  Copy number: High Copy
Gene/Insert
  Gene/Insert name: Synapsin I promoter
  Species: H. sapiens (human)
  Cloning method: Gateway Cloning
  Sequencing primers: 5′ M13 Forward
Resource information
  A portion of this plasmid was derived from a plasmid made by: SYN and ESYN sequences used in these plasmids were provided by Hiroyuki Hioki from the Graduate School of Medicine, Kyoto University, Japan
Terms and licenses: Academic/Nonprofit Terms; Industry Terms: Not Available to Industry
Depositor comments: Gene Therapy 14, 872-882 (June 2007) doi:10.1038/sj.gt.3302924 Efficient gene transduction of neurons by lentivirus with enhanced neuron-specific promoters H Hioki, H Kameda, H Nakamura, T Okunomiya, K Ohira, K Nakamura, M Kuroda, T Furuta and T Kaneko
How to cite: pENTR-L1-SYN-L4 was a gift from Matthew Nolan (Addgene plasmid # 32583 ; http://n2t.net/addgene:32583 ; RRID:Addgene_32583)
