[The description below was written by a language model from this plasmid's Addgene catalogue record and pLannotate feature annotations shown in this document.]
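Description:
pENTR-L1-SYN-L4 is a small (about 3 kb) Gateway entry clone built on the Invitrogen pDONR221 P1-P4 donor backbone, which is used for MultiSite Gateway assembly. It is a bacterial cloning intermediate, not an expression vector. It replicates in E. coli from a high-copy ColE1/pUC-type origin and is selected with kanamycin through the aph(3')-Ia resistance gene. The annotated backbone also carries rrnB T1 and T2 transcription terminators upstream of the cloning region, which insulate the insert from read-through transcription. A T7 promoter and short lacI and lacZα fragments are also present as remnants of the vector lineage.

The payload is the human synapsin I (SYN) promoter, a compact element that confers neuron-specific expression. The feature table annotates it as a roughly 380 bp hSyn promoter fragment lying between an attL1 site and an attL4 site, the latter spanning the numbering origin of the circular sequence. The record notes that the SYN sequence was derived from earlier work on neuron-specific promoters for lentiviral transduction. No coding sequence, tag or reporter sits downstream of the promoter, so the plasmid supplies only the promoter module.

The attL1/attL4 flanks let an LR Clonase reaction place the promoter in the first position of a multi-fragment assembly. There it is joined to compatible entry clones carrying other modules and transferred into a destination vector. According to the associated publication, the plasmid belongs to a modular toolbox for rapidly generating viral vectors that raise or lower gene expression in neurons in vivo. The record does not specify the partner entry clones or destination vectors.
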