Features (pLannotate 1.2.2; 10 found; start..end, strand, type, name):
    120..138     -  promoter       T7 promoter: promoter for bacteriophage T7 RNA polymerase
    272..1081    +  CDS            KanR: aminoglycoside phosphotransferase; aph(3')-Ia; confers resistance to kanamycin in bacteria or G418 (Geneticin®) in eukaryotes
   1228..1816    +  rep_origin     ori: high-copy-number ColE1/pMB1/pBR322/pUC origin of replication
   1999..2091    +  CDS            lacI (fragment): lac repressor; lacI; The lac repressor binds to the lac operator to inhibit transcription in E. coli. This inhibition can be relieved by adding lactose or isopropyl-β-D-thiogalactopyranoside (IPTG).
   2146..2173    -  terminator     rrnB T2 terminator: transcription terminator T2 from the E. coli rrnB gene
   2305..2348    +  terminator     rrnB T1 terminator: Escherichia coli rrnB; transcription terminator T1 from the E. coli rrnB gene
   2395..2431    -  CDS            lacZα (fragment): LacZα fragment of β-galactosidase; lacZ fragment
   2447..2546    +  protein_bind   attL1: mutant version of attL; recombination site for the Gateway® LR reaction LR Clonase™
   2570..2950    +  promoter       hSyn promoter (fragment): human synapsin I promoter; confers neuron-specific expression (Kügler et al., 2003)
   2954..88      -  protein_bind   attL4 (across the origin): mutant version of attL; recombination site for the Gateway® LR reaction LR Clonase™
>Addgene plasmid #32583 | pENTR-L1-SYN-L4 | depositor full sequence | sequence record 37925 | pENTR-L1-SYN-L4 sequence 2961 bps
CTATACAAAGTTGGCATTATAAGAAAGCATTGCTTATCAATTTGTTGCAACGAACAGGTCACTATCAGTC
AAAATAAAATCATTATTTGCCATCCAGCTGCAGGGCGGCCGCGATATCCCCTATAGTGAGTCGTATTACA
TGGTCATAGCTGTTTCCTGGCAGCTCTGGCCCGTGTCTCAAAATCTCTGATGTTACATTGCACAAGATAA
AAATATATCATCATGAACAATAAAACTGTCTGCTTACATAAACAGTAATACAAGGGGTGTTATGAGCCAT
ATTCAACGGGAAACGTCGAGGCCGCGATTAAATTCCAACATGGATGCTGATTTATATGGGTATAAATGGG
CTCGCGATAATGTCGGGCAATCAGGTGCGACAATCTATCGCTTGTATGGGAAGCCCGATGCGCCAGAGTT
GTTTCTGAAACATGGCAAAGGTAGCGTTGCCAATGATGTTACAGATGAGATGGTCAGACTAAACTGGCTG
ACGGAATTTATGCCTCTTCCGACCATCAAGCATTTTATCCGTACTCCTGATGATGCATGGTTACTCACCA
CTGCGATCCCCGGAAAAACAGCATTCCAGGTATTAGAAGAATATCCTGATTCAGGTGAAAATATTGTTGA
TGCGCTGGCAGTGTTCCTGCGCCGGTTGCATTCGATTCCTGTTTGTAATTGTCCTTTTAACAGCGATCGC
GTATTTCGTCTCGCTCAGGCGCAATCACGAATGAATAACGGTTTGGTTGATGCGAGTGATTTTGATGACG
AGCGTAATGGCTGGCCTGTTGAACAAGTCTGGAAAGAAATGCATAAACTTTTGCCATTCTCACCGGATTC
AGTCGTCACTCATGGTGATTTCTCACTTGATAACCTTATTTTTGACGAGGGGAAATTAATAGGTTGTATT
GATGTTGGACGAGTCGGAATCGCAGACCGATACCAGGATCTTGCCATCCTATGGAACTGCCTCGGTGAGT
TTTCTCCTTCATTACAGAAACGGCTTTTTCAAAAATATGGTATTGATAATCCTGATATGAATAAATTGCA
GTTTCATTTGATGCTCGATGAGTTTTTCTAATCAGAATTGGTTAATTGGTTGTAACACTGGCAGAGCATT
ACGCTGACTTGACGGGACGGCGCAAGCTCATGACCAAAATCCCTTAACGTGAGTTACGCGTCGTTCCACT
GAGCGTCAGACCCCGTAGAAAAGATCAAAGGATCTTCTTGAGATCCTTTTTTTCTGCGCGTAATCTGCTG
CTTGCAAACAAAAAAACCACCGCTACCAGCGGTGGTTTGTTTGCCGGATCAAGAGCTACCAACTCTTTTT
CCGAAGGTAACTGGCTTCAGCAGAGCGCAGATACCAAATACTGTTCTTCTAGTGTAGCCGTAGTTAGGCC
ACCACTTCAAGAACTCTGTAGCACCGCCTACATACCTCGCTCTGCTAATCCTGTTACCAGTGGCTGCTGC
CAGTGGCGATAAGTCGTGTCTTACCGGGTTGGACTCAAGACGATAGTTACCGGATAAGGCGCAGCGGTCG
GGCTGAACGGGGGGTTCGTGCACACAGCCCAGCTTGGAGCGAACGACCTACACCGAACTGAGATACCTAC
AGCGTGAGCTATGAGAAAGCGCCACGCTTCCCGAAGGGAGAAAGGCGGACAGGTATCCGGTAAGCGGCAG
GGTCGGAACAGGAGAGCGCACGAGGGAGCTTCCAGGGGGAAACGCCTGGTATCTTTATAGTCCTGTCGGG
TTTCGCCACCTCTGACTTGAGCGTCGATTTTTGTGATGCTCGTCAGGGGGGCGGAGCCTATGGAAAAACG
CCAGCAACGCGGCCTTTTTACGGTTCCTGGCCTTTTGCTGGCCTTTTGCTCACATGTTCTTTCCTGCGTT
ATCCCCTGATTCTGTGGATAACCGTATTACCGCCTTTGAGTGAGCTGATACCGCTCGCCGCAGCCGAACG
ACCGAGCGCAGCGAGTCAGTGAGCGAGGAAGCGGAAGAGCGCCCAATACGCAAACCGCCTCTCCCCGCGC
GTTGGCCGATTCATTAATGCAGCTGGCACGACAGGTTTCCCGACTGGAAAGCGGGCAGTGAGCGCAACGC
AATTAATACGCGTACCGCTAGCCAGGAAGAGTTTGTAGAAACGCAAAAAGGCCATCCGTCAGGATGGCCT
TCTGCTTAGTTTGATGCCTGGCAGTTTATGGCGGGCGTCCTGCCCGCCACCCTCCGGGCCGTTGCTTCAC
AACGTTCAAATCCGCTCCCGGCGGATTTGTCCTACTCAGGAGAGCGTTCACCGACAAACAACAGATAAAA
CGAAAGGCCCAGTCTTCCGACTGAGCCTTTCGTTTTATTTGATGCCTGGCAGTTCCCTACTCTCGCGTTA
ACGCTAGCATGGATGTTTTCCCAGTCACGACGTTGTAAAACGACGGCCAGTCTTAAGCTCGGGCCCCAAA
TAATGATTTTATTTTGACTGATAGTGACCTGTTCGTTGCAACAAATTGATGAGCAATGCTTTTTTATAAT
GCCAACTTTGTACAAAAAAGCAGGCTTACTGCAGAGGGCCCTGCGTATGAGTGCAAGTGGGTTTTAGGAC
CAGGATGAGGCGGGGTGGGGGTGCCTACCTGACGACCGACCCCGACCCACTGGACAAGCACCCAACCCCC
ATTCCCCAAATTGCGCATCCCCTATCAGAGAGGGGGAGGGGAAACAGGATGCGGCGAGGCGCGTGCGCAC
TGCCAGCTTCAGCACCGCGGACAGTGCCTTCGCCCCCGCCTGGCGGCGCGCGCCACCGCCGCCTCAGCAC
TGAAGGCGCGCTGACGTCACTCGCCGGTCCCCCGCAAACTCCCCTTCCCGGCCACCTTGGTCGCGTCCGC
GCCGCCGCCGGCCCAGCCGGACCGCACCACGCGAGGCGCGAGATAGGGGGGCACGGGCGCGACCATCTGC
GCTGCGGCGCACCCAACTTTT
