>Addgene plasmid #32583 | pENTR-L1-SYN-L4 | addgene partial sequence | sequence record 39042 | M13pUC-Fwd 5'-CCCAGTCACGACGTTGTAAAACG-3'
ATGATTTTATTTTGACTGATAGTGACCTGTTCGTTGCAACAAATTGATGAGCAATGCTTTTTTATAATGC
CAACTTTGTACAAAAAAGCATACCTGCAGAGGGCCCTGCGTATGAGTGCAAGTGGGTTTTAGGACCAGGA
TGAGGCGGGGTGGGGGTGCCTACCTGACGACCGACCCCGACCCACTGGACAAGCACCCAACCCCCATTCC
CCAAATTGCGCATCCCCTATCAGAGAGGGGGAGGGGAAACAGGATGCGGCGAGGCGCGTGCGCACTGCCA
GCTTCAGCACCGCGGACAGTGCCTTCGCCCCCGCCTGGCGGCGCGCGCCACCGCCGCCTCANCACTGAAG
GCGCGCTGACGTCACTCGCCGGTCCCCCGCAAACTCCCCTTCCCGGCCACCTTGGTCGCGTCCGCGCCGC
CGCCGGCCCAGCCGGACCGCACCACGCGAGGCGCGAGATA
